Addgene plasmid #119011: pCAG-TetR-RNF169UBD
Purpose: Mammalian expression of a fusion protein of single chain Tet repressor with the human RNF169 Ubiquitin binding domain and BFP expression
Depositing lab: Ralf Kuehn. Publication: Enhancement of CRISPR-Cas9 induced precise gene editing by targeting histone H2A-K15 ubiquitination. Bashir S, Dang T, Rossius J, Wolf J, Kuhn R. BMC Biotechnol. 2020 Oct 23;20(1):57. doi: 10.1186/s12896-020-00650-x. PubMed 33097066.
Backbone
  Vector backbone: Bluescript
  Backbone size w/o insert (bp): 2961
  Total vector size (bp): 8549
  Vector type: Mammalian Expression
Growth in bacteria
  Bacterial resistance: Ampicillin, 100 μg/mL
  Growth temperature: 37°C
  Growth strain: DH5alpha
  Copy number: High Copy
Gene/Insert
  Gene/Insert name: TetR
  Promoter: CAG
  Cloning method: Restriction Enzyme; 5′ cloning site AsiSI (not destroyed); 3′ cloning site MluI (not destroyed)
  Sequencing primers: 5′ M13 reverse; 3′ M13 forward
Terms and licenses: Academic/Nonprofit Terms; Industry Terms: Not Available to Industry
How to cite: pCAG-TetR-RNF169UBD was a gift from Ralf Kuehn (Addgene plasmid # 119011 ; http://n2t.net/addgene:119011 ; RRID:Addgene_119011)
