[The description below was written by a language model from this plasmid's Addgene catalogue record and pLannotate feature annotations shown in this document.]
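Description:
pCAG-TetR-RNF169UBD is a mammalian expression plasmid of about 8.5 kb built on a Bluescript backbone. It is propagated in E. coli through a high-copy ColE1/pUC-type origin with ampicillin selection (AmpR, β-lactamase). It also retains the usual Bluescript remnants: an f1 phage origin, lacZα and lacI fragments, the lac promoter/operator and part of the multiple cloning site. No mammalian selection marker is annotated.

The plasmid carries two independent expression cassettes. In the first, the CAG promoter drives the fusion protein. This promoter is made up of the CMV enhancer, the chicken β-actin promoter and a chimeric β-actin/β-globin intron, and it spans the numbering origin of the circular sequence. Two tandem copies of the E. coli tetR coding sequence are annotated, which fits the single-chain Tet repressor format named in the record, where two TetR units are joined into one polypeptide that binds tet operator DNA. Downstream lie a partial FLAG-type epitope match and a short fragment of human RNF169, corresponding to its ubiquitin-binding domain, and the cassette ends in a bGH polyadenylation signal. RNF169 recognises RNF168-generated ubiquitin marks at double-strand breaks and competes with 53BP1 and BRCA1 for that chromatin. Short T7 promoter sequences flank the TetR units. In the second cassette, the EF-1α core promoter with intron A expresses EBFP2, followed by another bGH poly(A) signal, so transfected cells can be identified by blue fluorescence.

The associated work concerns enhancing precise CRISPR-Cas9 gene editing by targeting histone H2A-K15 ubiquitination. The record does not state how the TetR moiety is used in that setting.
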