Features (pLannotate 1.2.2; 26 found; start..end, strand, type, name):
      1..87      +  promoter       chicken β-actin promoter (fragment): contains a 21-bp deletion relative to the standard chicken β-actin promoter
     88..1104    +  intron         chimeric intron: chimera between introns from chicken β-actin and rabbit β-globin
   1120..1138    +  promoter       T7 promoter: promoter for bacteriophage T7 RNA polymerase
   1146..1766    +  CDS            tetR: TETR2_ECOLX - Experimental evidence at protein level: Swiss-Prot protein existence level 1. TetR is the repressor of the tetracycline resistance element; its N-terminal region forms a helix-turn-helix structure and binds DNA. Binding of tetracycline to TetR reduces the repressor affinity for the tetracycline resistance gene (tetA) promoter operator sites. From Escherichia coli.
   1845..2465    +  CDS            tetR: TETR2_ECOLX - Experimental evidence at protein level: Swiss-Prot protein existence level 1. TetR is the repressor of the tetracycline resistance element; its N-terminal region forms a helix-turn-helix structure and binds DNA. Binding of tetracycline to TetR reduces the repressor affinity for the tetracycline resistance gene (tetA) promoter operator sites. From Escherichia coli.
   2542..2560    +  promoter       T7 promoter: promoter for bacteriophage T7 RNA polymerase
   2574..2593    +  CDS            3xFLAG (fragment): three tandem FLAG® epitope tags
   2616..2735    +  CDS            RNF169 (fragment): RN169_HUMAN - Also known as KIAA1991. Experimental evidence at protein level: Swiss-Prot protein existence level 1. Probable E3 ubiquitin-protein ligase that acts as a negative regulator of double-strand breaks (DSBs) repair following DNA damage. Recruited to DSB repair sites by recognizing and binding ubiquitin catalyzed by RNF168 and competes with TP53BP1 and BRCA1 for association with RNF168-modified chromatin, thereby acting as a negative regulator of DSBs repair. E3 ubiquitin-protein ligase activity is not required for regulation of DSBs repair. From Homo sapiens (Human).
   2756..2774    -  misc_feature   MCS (fragment): pBluescript multiple cloning site
   2792..3016    +  polyA_signal   bGH poly(A) signal: bovine growth hormone polyadenylation signal
   3020..3041    +  promoter       SV40 promoter (fragment): SV40 enhancer and early promoter
   3087..3236    +  promoter       EF-1α core promoter (fragment): core promoter for human elongation factor EF-1α
   3237..4175    +  intron         EF-1α intron A: intron upstream of the start codon of human EF-1α
   4216..4932    +  CDS            EBFP2: EBFP2 is a basic (constitutively fluorescent) blue fluorescent protein published in 2007, derived from Aequorea victoria. It is reported to be a rapidly-maturing monomer with moderate acid sensitivity.
   4966..5077    +  polyA_signal   bGH poly(A) signal: bovine growth hormone polyadenylation signal
   5194..5348    +  CDS            lacZα (fragment): LacZα fragment of β-galactosidase; lacZ fragment
   5379..5807    -  rep_origin     f1 ori (sequence partly withheld): f1 bacteriophage origin of replication; arrow indicates direction of (+) strand synthesis
   5834..5938    +  promoter       AmpR promoter: bla
   5939..6799    +  CDS            AmpR: β-lactamase; bla; confers resistance to ampicillin, carbenicillin, and related antibiotics
   6970..7558    +  rep_origin     ori: high-copy-number ColE1/pMB1/pBR322/pUC origin of replication
   7741..7833    +  CDS            lacI (fragment): lac repressor; lacI; The lac repressor binds to the lac operator to inhibit transcription in E. coli. This inhibition can be relieved by adding lactose or isopropyl-β-D-thiogalactopyranoside (IPTG).
   7846..7867    +  protein_bind   CAP binding site: CAP binding activates transcription in the presence of cAMP. E. coli catabolite activator protein
   7882..7912    +  promoter       lac promoter: promoter for the E. coli lac operon
   7920..7936    +  protein_bind   lac operator: The lac repressor binds to the lac operator to inhibit transcription in E. coli. This inhibition can be relieved by adding lactose or isopropyl-β-D-thiogalactopyranoside (IPTG). lac repressor encoded by lacI
   7980..8359    +  enhancer       CMV enhancer: human cytomegalovirus immediate early enhancer
   8361..8484    +  promoter       chicken β-actin promoter (fragment): contains a 21-bp deletion relative to the standard chicken β-actin promoter
>Addgene plasmid #119011 | pCAG-TetR-RNF169UBD | addgene full sequence | sequence record 233225 | Addgene NGS Result
AATCAGAGCGGCGCGCTCCGAAAGTTTCCTTTTATGGCGAGGCGGCGGCGGCGGCGGCCCTATAAAAAGC
GAAGCGCGCGGCGGGCGGGAGTCGCTGCGCGCTGCCTTCGCCCCGTGCCCCGCTCCGCCGCCGCCTCGCG
CCGCCCGCCCCGGCTCTGACTGACCGCGTTACTCCCACAGGTGAGCGGGCGGGACGGCCCTTCTCCTCCG
GGCTGTAATTAGCGCTTGGTTTAATGACGGCTTGTTTCTTTTCTGTGGCTGCGTGAAAGCCTTGAGGGGC
TCCGGGAGGGCCCTTTGTGCGGGGGGAGCGGCTCGGGGGGTGCGTGCGTGTGTGTGTGCGTGGGGAGCGC
CGCGTGCGGCTCCGCGCTGCCCGGCGGCTGTGAGCGCTGCGGGCGCGGCGCGGGGCTTTGTGCGCTCCGC
AGTGTGCGCGAGGGGAGCGCGGCCGGGGGCGGTGCCCCGCGGTGCGGGGGGGGCTGCGAGGGGAACAAAG
GCTGCGTGCGGGGTGTGTGCGTGGGGGGGTGAGCAGGGGGTGTGGGCGCGTCGGTCGGGCTGCAACCCCC
CCTGCACCCCCCTCCCCGAGTTGCTGAGCACGGCCCGGCTTCGGGTGCGGGGCTCCGTACGGGGCGTGGC
GCGGGGCTCGCCGTGCCGGGCGGGGGGTGGCGGCAGGTGGGGGTGCCGGGCGGGGCGGGGCCGCCTCGGG
CCGGGGAGGGCTCGGGGGAGGGGCGCGGCGGCCCCCGGAGCGCCGGCGGCTGTCGAGGCGCGGCGAGCCG
CAGCCATTGCCTTTTATGGTAATCGTGCGAGAGGGCGCAGGGACTTCCTTTGTCCCAAATCTGTGCGGAG
CCGAAATCTGGGAGGCGCCGCCGCACCCCCTCTAGCGGGCGCGGGGCGAAGCGGTGCGGCGCCGGCAGGA
AGGAAATGGGCGGGGAGGGCCTTCGTGCGTCGCCGCGCCGCCGTCCCCTTCTCCCTCTCCAGCCTCGGGG
CTGTCCGCGGGGGGACGGCTGCCTTCGGGGGGGACGGGGCAGGGCGGGGTTCGGCTTCTGGCGTGTGACC
GGCGGCTCTAGAGCCTCTGCTAACCATGTTCATGCCTTCTTCTTTTTCCTACAGATCCTTAATTAATAAT
AATACGACTCACTATAGGGGCCACCATGTCCAGACTGGACAAGAGCAAAGTCATCAACTCTGCCTTGGAG
CTCCTGAATGAAGTTGGCATTGAGGGCTTGACCACCAGGAAGCTGGCCCAGAAGCTGGGTGTGGAGCAGC
CTACCCTGTACTGGCATGTGAAGAACAAGAGGGCTCTGCTTGATGCCCTGGCCATTGAGATGTTGGACAG
GCACCACACCCACTTCTGCCCTCTGGAAGGGGAGTCCTGGCAGGACTTCCTGAGGAACAATGCCAAGAGC
TTCAGATGTGCCTTGCTCTCCCACCGGGATGGTGCCAAAGTTCACTTGGGCACCAGGCCTACAGAGAAGC
AGTATGAGACCCTGGAGAACCAGCTGGCATTCCTGTGCCAACAAGGCTTCTCCCTGGAAAATGCCTTGTA
TGCCCTCTCTGCTGTGGGCCACTTCACCTTGGGCTGTGTGCTGGAGGACCAGGAGCACCAAGTTGCCAAG
GAGGAGAGGGAGACCCCCACCACTGACTCCATGCCACCACTGCTGCGGCAAGCTATTGAGTTGTTTGACC
ACCAAGGGGCTGAGCCTGCATTCCTTTTTGGCCTGGAACTGATCATCTGTGGCCTGGAAAAGCAGCTGAA
ATGTGAGTCTGGCTCTCACGTGGGAGGAGGTGGTGGAGGTGGAGGTAGCGGTGGAGGAGGTAGTGGAGGT
GGTGGAAGCGGAGGAGGTGGTAGCATGTCCAGACTGGACAAGAGCAAAGTCATCAACTCTGCCTTGGAGC
TCCTGAATGAAGTTGGCATTGAGGGCTTGACCACCAGGAAGCTGGCCCAGAAGCTGGGTGTGGAGCAGCC
TACCCTGTACTGGCATGTGAAGAACAAGAGGGCTCTGCTTGATGCCCTGGCCATTGAGATGTTGGACAGG
CACCACACCCACTTCTGCCCTCTGGAAGGGGAGTCCTGGCAGGACTTCCTGAGGAACAATGCCAAGAGCT
TCAGATGTGCCTTGCTCTCCCACCGGGATGGTGCCAAAGTTCACTTGGGCACCAGGCCTACAGAGAAGCA
GTATGAGACCCTGGAGAACCAGCTGGCATTCCTGTGCCAACAAGGCTTCTCCCTGGAAAATGCCTTGTAT
GCCCTCTCTGCTGTGGGCCACTTCACCTTGGGCTGTGTGCTGGAGGACCAGGAGCACCAAGTTGCCAAGG
AGGAGAGGGAGACCCCCACCACTGACTCCATGCCACCACTGCTGCGGCAAGCTATTGAGTTGTTTGACCA
CCAAGGGGCTGAGCCTGCATTCCTTTTTGGCCTGGAACTGATCATCTGTGGCCTGGAAAAGCAGCTGAAA
TGTGAGTCTGGCTCTCCTAAGAAAAAGAGGAAGGTGCACGGAGGAGGTGGAAGCGGAGGAGGAGGAAGCG
GAGGAGGAGGTAGCCGATTAATAATACGACTCACTATAGGGGCCACCATGGACTACAAGGATGACGACGA
TAAAAAGCTTCAGCAAGAGGAAGAAGACCGACAGTTGGCTCTGCAGTTGCAGCGCATGTTCGACAATGAG
AGGCGGACTGTGAGCCGGCGAAAAGGAAGTGTGGATCAGTATCTCCTACGGTCCAGCAACATGGCCGGGG
CCAAGTAGACGCGTAAATGATTGCAGATCCACTAGTTCTAGAGCTCGCTGATCAGCCTCGACTGTGCCTT
CTAGTTGCCAGCCATCTGTTGTTTGCCCCTCCCCCGTGCCTTCCTTGACCCTGGAAGGTGCCACTCCCAC
TGTCCTTTCCTAATAAAATGAGGAAATTGCATCGCATTGTCTGAGTAGGTGTCATTCTATTCTGGGGGGT
GGGGTGGGGCAGGACAGCAAGGGGGAGGATTGGGAAGACAATAGCAGGCATGCTGGGGATGCGGTGGGCT
CTATGGCTTCTGAGGCGGAAAGAACCAGCTGGGGCTCGAGATCCACTAGTTCTAGCCTCGAGGCTAGAGC
GGCCCCGGTGCCTAGAGAAGGTGGCGCGGGGTAAACTGGGAAAGTGATGTCGTGTACTGGCTCCGCCTTT
TTCCCGAGGGTGGGGGAGAACCGTATATAAGTGCAGTAGTCGCCGTGAACGTTCTTTTTCGCAACGGGTT
TGCCGCCAGAACACAGGTAAGTGCCGTGTGTGGTTCCCGCGGGCCTGGCCTCTTTACGGGTTATGGCCCT
TGCGTGCCTTGAATTACTTCCACCTGGCTGCAGTACGTGATTCTTGATCCCGAGCTTCGGGTTGGAAGTG
GGTGGGAGAGTTCGAGGCCTTGCGCTTAAGGAGCCCCTTCGCCTCGTGCTTGAGTTGAGGCCTGGCCTGG
GCGCTGGGGCCGCCGCGTGCGAATCTGGTGGCACCTTCGCGCCTGTCTCGCTGCTTTCGATAAGTCTCTA
GCCATTTAAAATTTTTGATGACCTGCTGCGACGCTTTTTTTCTGGCAAGATAGTCTTGTAAATGCGGGCC
AAGATCTGCACACTGGTATTTCGGTTTTTGGGGCCGCGGGCGGCGACGGGGCCCGTGCGTCCCAGCGCAC
ATGTTCGGCGAGGCGGGGCCTGCGAGCGCGGCCACCGAGAATCGGACGGGGGTAGTCTCAAGCTGGCCGG
CCTGCTCTGGTGCCTGGCCTCGCGCCGCCGTGTATCGCCCCGCCCTGGGCGGCAAGGCTGGCCCGGTCGG
CACCAGTTGCGTGAGCGGAAAGATGGCCGCTTCCCGGCCCTGCTGCAGGGAGCTCAAAATGGAGGACGCG
GCGCTCGGGAGAGCGGGCGGGTGAGTCACCCACACAAAGGAAAAGGGCCTTTCCGTCCTCAGCCGTCGCT
TCATGTGACTCCACGGAGTACCGGGCGCCGTCCAGGCACCTCGATTAGTTCTCGAGCTTTTGGAGTACGT
CGTCTTTAGGTTGGGGGGAGGGGTTTTATGCGATGGAGTTTCCCCACACTGAGTGGGTGGAGACTGAAGT
TAGGCCAGCTTGGCACTTGATGTAATTCTCCTTGGAATTTGCCCTTTTTGAGTTTGGATCTTGGTTCATT
CTCAAGCCTCAGACAGTGGTTCAAAGTTTTTTTCTTCCATTTCAGGTGTCGTGAGCGATCGCATCGACAG
TGTTTAAACGCCACCATGGTGAGCAAGGGCGAGGAGCTGTTCACCGGGGTGGTGCCCATCCTGGTCGAGC
TGGACGGCGACGTAAACGGCCACAAGTTCAGCGTGAGGGGCGAGGGCGAGGGCGATGCCACCAACGGCAA
GCTGACCCTGAAGTTCATCTGCACCACCGGCAAGCTGCCCGTGCCCTGGCCCACCCTCGTGACCACCCTG
AGCCACGGCGTGCAGTGCTTCGCCCGCTACCCCGACCACATGAAGCAGCACGACTTCTTCAAGTCCGCCA
TGCCCGAAGGCTACGTCCAGGAGCGCACCATCTTCTTCAAGGACGACGGCACCTACAAGACCCGCGCCGA
GGTGAAGTTCGAGGGCGACACCCTGGTGAACCGCATCGAGCTGAAGGGCGTCGACTTCAAGGAGGACGGC
AACATCCTGGGGCACAAGCTGGAGTACAACTTCAACAGCCACAACATCTATATCATGGCCGTCAAGCAGA
AGAACGGCATCAAGGTGAACTTCAAGATCCGCCACAACGTGGAGGACGGCAGCGTGCAGCTCGCCGACCA
CTACCAGCAGAACACCCCCATCGGCGACGGCCCCGTGCTGCTGCCCGACAGCCACTACCTGAGCACCCAG
TCCGTGCTGAGCAAAGACCCCAACGAGAAGCGCGATCACATGGTCCTGCTGGAGTTCCGCACCGCCGCCG
GGATCACTCTCGGCATGGACGAGCTGTACAAGTGAGAATTCCTAGAGCTCGCTGATCAGCCTCGACTGTG
CCTTCTAGTTGCCAGCCATCTGTTGTTTGCCCCTCCCCCGTGCCTTCCTTGACCCTGGAAGGTGCCACTC
CCACTGTCCTTTCCTAATAAAATGAGGAAATTGCATCGCATTGTCTGAGTAGGTGTCATTCTATTCTGGG
GGGTGGGGTGGGGCAGGACAGCAAGGGGGAGGATTGGGAAGAGAATAGCAGGCATGCGTTTAAACATTAG
TCGACAGGGCCGCCACTGGCCGTCGTTTTACAACGTCGTGACTGGGAAAACCCTGGCGTTACCCAACTTA
ATCGCCTTGCAGCACATCCCCCTTTCGCCAGCTGGCGTAATAGCGAAGAGGCCCGCACCGATCGCCCTTC
CCAACAGTTGCGCAGCCTGAATGGCGAATGGAAATTGTAAGCGTTAATATTTTGTTAAAATTCGCGTTAA
ATTTTTGTTAAATCAGCTCATTTTTTAACCAATAGGCCGAAATCGGCAAAATCCCTTATAAATCAAAAGA
ATAGACCGAGATAGGGT
[37 nt withheld, positions 5478-5514]
AAAGAACGTGGACTCCAACGTCAAAGG
[49 nt withheld, positions 5542-5590]
T
[91 nt withheld, positions 5592-5682]
G
[124 nt withheld, positions 5684-5807]
CAGGTGGCACTTTTCGGGGAAATGTGCGCGGAACCCCTATTTGTTTATTTTTCTAAATACATTCAAATAT
GTATCCGCTCATGAGACAATAACCCTGATAAATGCTTCAATAATATTGAAAAAGGAAGAGTATGAGTATT
CAACATTTCCGTGTCGCCCTTATTCCCTTTTTTGCGGCATTTTGCCTTCCTGTTTTTGCTCACCCAGAAA
CGCTGGTGAAAGTAAAAGATGCTGAAGATCAGTTGGGTGCACGAGTGGGTTACATCGAACTGGATCTCAA
CAGCGGTAAGATCCTTGAGAGTTTTCGCCCCGAAGAACGTTTTCCAATGATGAGCACTTTTAAAGTTCTG
CTATGTGGCGCGGTATTATCCCGTATTGACGCCGGGCAAGAGCAACTCGGTCGCCGCATACACTATTCTC
AGAATGACTTGGTTGAGTACTCACCAGTCACAGAAAAGCATCTTACGGATGGCATGACAGTAAGAGAATT
ATGCAGTGCTGCCATAACCATGAGTGATAACACTGCGGCCAACTTACTTCTGACAACGATCGGAGGACCG
AAGGAGCTAACCGCTTTTTTGCACAACATGGGGGATCATGTAACTCGCCTTGATCGTTGGGAACCGGAGC
TGAATGAAGCCATACCAAACGACGAGCGTGACACCACGATGCCTGTAGCAATGGCAACAACGTTGCGCAA
ACTATTAACTGGCGAACTACTTACTCTAGCTTCCCGGCAACAATTAATAGACTGGATGGAGGCGGATAAA
GTTGCAGGACCACTTCTGCGCTCGGCCCTTCCGGCTGGCTGGTTTATTGCTGATAAATCTGGAGCCGGTG
AGCGTGGGTCTCGCGGTATCATTGCAGCACTGGGGCCAGATGGTAAGCCCTCCCGTATCGTAGTTATCTA
CACGACGGGGAGTCAGGCAACTATGGATGAACGAAATAGACAGATCGCTGAGATAGGTGCCTCACTGATT
AAGCATTGGTAACTGTCAGACCAAGTTTACTCATATATACTTTAGATTGATTTAAAACTTCATTTTTAAT
TTAAAAGGATCTAGGTGAAGATCCTTTTTGATAATCTCATGACCAAAATCCCTTAACGTGAGTTTTCGTT
CCACTGAGCGTCAGACCCCGTAGAAAAGATCAAAGGATCTTCTTGAGATCCTTTTTTTCTGCGCGTAATC
TGCTGCTTGCAAACAAAAAAACCACCGCTACCAGCGGTGGTTTGTTTGCCGGATCAAGAGCTACCAACTC
TTTTTCCGAAGGTAACTGGCTTCAGCAGAGCGCAGATACCAAATACTGTTCTTCTAGTGTAGCCGTAGTT
AGGCCACCACTTCAAGAACTCTGTAGCACCGCCTACATACCTCGCTCTGCTAATCCTGTTACCAGTGGCT
GCTGCCAGTGGCGATAAGTCGTGTCTTACCGGGTTGGACTCAAGACGATAGTTACCGGATAAGGCGCAGC
GGTCGGGCTGAACGGGGGGTTCGTGCACACAGCCCAGCTTGGAGCGAACGACCTACACCGAACTGAGATA
CCTACAGCGTGAGCTATGAGAAAGCGCCACGCTTCCCGAAGGGAGAAAGGCGGACAGGTATCCGGTAAGC
GGCAGGGTCGGAACAGGAGAGCGCACGAGGGAGCTTCCAGGGGGAAACGCCTGGTATCTTTATAGTCCTG
TCGGGTTTCGCCACCTCTGACTTGAGCGTCGATTTTTGTGATGCTCGTCAGGGGGGCGGAGCCTATGGAA
AAACGCCAGCAACGCGGCCTTTTTACGGTTCCTGGCCTTTTGCTGGCCTTTTGCTCACATGTTCTTTCCT
GCGTTATCCCCTGATTCTGTGGATAACCGTATTACCGCCTTTGAGTGAGCTGATACCGCTCGCCGCAGCC
GAACGACCGAGCGCAGCGAGTCAGTGAGCGAGGAAGCGGAAGAGCGCCCAATACGCAAACCGCCTCTCCC
CGCGCGTTGGCCGATTCATTAATGCAGCTGGCACGACAGGTTTCCCGACTGGAAAGCGGGCAGTGAGCGC
AACGCAATTAATGTGAGTTAGCTCACTCATTAGGCACCCCAGGCTTTACACTTTATGCTTCCGGCTCGTA
TGTTGTGTGGAATTGTGAGCGGATAACAATTTCACACAGGAAACAGCTATGACCATGAGGCGCGCCGGAT
TCGACATTGATTATTGACTAGTTATTAATAGTAATCAATTACGGGGTCATTAGTTCATAGCCCATATATG
GAGTTCCGCGTTACATAACTTACGGTAAATGGCCCGCCTGGCTGACCGCCCAACGACCCCCGCCCATTGA
CGTCAATAATGACGTATGTTCCCATAGTAACGCCAATAGGGACTTTCCATTGACGTCAATGGGTGGAGTA
TTTACGGTAAACTGCCCACTTGGCAGTACATCAAGTGTATCATATGCCAAGTACGCCCCCTATTGACGTC
AATGACGGTAAATGGCCCGCCTGGCATTATGCCCAGTACATGACCTTATGGGACTTTCCTACTTGGCAGT
ACATCTACGTATTAGTCATCGCTATTACCATGGTCGAGGTGAGCCCCACGTTCTGCTTCACTCTCCCCAT
CTCCCCCCCCTCCCCACCCCCAATTTTGTATTTATTTATTTTTTAATTATTTTGTGCAGCGATGGGGGCG
GGGGGGGGGGGGGGGCGCGCGCCRGGSGGGGGGGGGGGGGGSGGGGGGGGGGGGGGGGSGRGGSGGRGRG
GKGSGGCGGCAGCC
